Addgene plasmid #21702: pRK5 FLAG DEPTOR (13×S/T->A)
Depositing lab: David Sabatini. Depositing organization: Whitehead Institute for Biomedical Research. Publication: DEPTOR is an mTOR inhibitor frequently overexpressed in multiple myeloma cells and required for their survival. Peterson TR, Laplante M, Thoreen CC, Sancak Y, Kang SA, Kuehl WM, Gray NS, Sabatini DM. Cell. 2009 May 29;137(5):873-86. doi: 10.1016/j.cell.2009.03.046. Epub 2009 May 14. PubMed 19446321.
Backbone
  Vector backbone: pRK5-FLAG
  Backbone size w/o insert (bp): 4700
  Vector type: Mammalian Expression
Growth in bacteria
  Bacterial resistance: Ampicillin, 100 μg/mL
  Growth temperature: 37°C
  Growth strain: DH5alpha
  Copy number: High Copy
Gene/Insert
  Gene/Insert name: DEPTOR 13xA (alt names: DEPDC6; DEPTOR)
  Species: H. sapiens (human)
  Insert size (bp): 2350
  Mutation: Nonphosphorylatable mutant. 13xA. Also has N204S and S389N mutations (numbering according to associated publication)
  GenBank ID: NM_022783
  Entrez Gene: DEPTOR (a.k.a. DEP.6, DEPDC6, hDEPTOR)
  Tag / fusion protein: FLAG (N terminal on backbone)
  Cloning method: Restriction Enzyme; 5′ cloning site SalI (not destroyed); 3′ cloning site NotI (not destroyed)
  Sequencing primers: 5′ SP6
Terms and licenses: Academic/Nonprofit Terms; Industry Terms: Not Available to Industry
Depositor comments: DEPTOR phosphorylation sites depicted in Author's Map link.
How to cite: pRK5 FLAG DEPTOR (13×S/T->A) was a gift from David Sabatini (Addgene plasmid # 21702 ; http://n2t.net/addgene:21702 ; RRID:Addgene_21702)
