[The description below was written by a language model from this plasmid's Addgene catalogue record and pLannotate feature annotations shown in this document.]
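Description:
pRK5 FLAG DEPTOR (13×S/T->A) is a mammalian expression plasmid built on the pRK5-FLAG backbone. It carries human DEPTOR (also known as DEPDC6), a negative regulator of the mTORC1 and mTORC2 kinase complexes, in a non-phosphorylatable form. Thirteen serine/threonine phosphorylation sites are changed to alanine, and the record also notes N204S and S389N substitutions, numbered as in the associated publication. The coding sequence was cloned between SalI and NotI sites, both retained, downstream of a backbone-encoded N-terminal FLAG epitope. Transcription is driven by the human cytomegalovirus immediate early enhancer and promoter, followed by a fragment of CMV intron A, and is terminated by an SV40 polyadenylation signal. An SP6 promoter upstream of the tag serves as a sequencing primer site and could in principle support in vitro transcription. The annotation also detects a short fragment resembling an immunoglobulin heavy chain signal sequence before the FLAG tag, but the record does not indicate that it has any function.

In bacteria the plasmid is maintained at high copy from a ColE1/pUC-type origin and selected with ampicillin through the β-lactamase gene. An M13 phage origin, an SV40 enhancer/early promoter region, and remnants of lac, rop and bom sequences are also annotated in the backbone. No mammalian selection marker is annotated, so the construct suits transient transfection. The catalogue lists an insert of about 2,350 bp in a 4,700 bp backbone. The assembled sequence, however, is 5,948 nt, with an annotated DEPTOR coding region of roughly 1.2 kb, so the stated sizes appear to be approximate. The construct is used to compare phosphorylation-deficient DEPTOR with the wild-type protein in studies of mTOR signalling, with the FLAG tag allowing detection and immunoprecipitation.
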