Features (pLannotate 1.2.2; 21 found; start..end, strand, type, name):
     14..393     +  enhancer       CMV enhancer: human cytomegalovirus immediate early enhancer
    394..597     +  promoter       CMV promoter: human cytomegalovirus (CMV) immediate early promoter
    733..776     +  intron         CMV intron (fragment): modified intron A from human cytomegalovirus
    828..846     +  promoter       SP6 promoter: promoter for bacteriophage SP6 RNA polymerase
    850..887     +  CDS            IgH signal sequence (fragment): signal sequence from the mouse immunoglobulin heavy chain variable region
    940..960     +  CDS            FLAG (fragment): FLAG® epitope tag, followed by an enterokinase cleavage site
    997..2211    +  CDS            DEPTOR: DPTOR_HUMAN - Also known as DEPDC6. Experimental evidence at protein level: Swiss-Prot protein existence level 1. Negative regulator of the mTORC1 and mTORC2 signaling pathways. Inhibits the kinase activity of both complexes. From Homo sapiens (Human).
   2261..2395    +  polyA_signal   SV40 poly(A) signal: SV40 polyadenylation signal
   2464..2821    +  promoter       SV40 promoter: SV40 enhancer and early promoter
   2840..2994    +  CDS            lacZα (fragment): LacZα fragment of β-galactosidase; lacZ fragment
   3000..3051    -  misc_feature   bom (fragment): basis of mobility region from pBR322
   3070..3450    +  rep_origin     M13 ori (sequence partly withheld): M13 bacteriophage origin of replication; arrow indicates direction of (+) strand synthesis
   3526..3575    -  misc_feature   bom (fragment): basis of mobility region from pBR322
   3677..3712    -  CDS            rop (fragment): Rop protein, which maintains plasmids at low copy number; rop
   3807..3911    +  promoter       AmpR promoter: bla
   3912..4772    +  CDS            AmpR: β-lactamase; bla; confers resistance to ampicillin, carbenicillin, and related antibiotics
   4943..5531    +  rep_origin     ori: high-copy-number ColE1/pMB1/pBR322/pUC origin of replication
   5714..5806    +  CDS            lacI (fragment): lac repressor; lacI; The lac repressor binds to the lac operator to inhibit transcription in E. coli. This inhibition can be relieved by adding lactose or isopropyl-β-D-thiogalactopyranoside (IPTG).
   5819..5840    +  protein_bind   CAP binding site: CAP binding activates transcription in the presence of cAMP. E. coli catabolite activator protein
   5855..5885    +  promoter       lac promoter: promoter for the E. coli lac operon
   5893..5909    +  protein_bind   lac operator: The lac repressor binds to the lac operator to inhibit transcription in E. coli. This inhibition can be relieved by adding lactose or isopropyl-β-D-thiogalactopyranoside (IPTG). lac repressor encoded by lacI
>Addgene plasmid #21702 | pRK5 FLAG DEPTOR (13×S/T->A) | addgene full sequence | sequence record 132130 | Addgene assembled sequence
TTCGAGCTCGCCCGACATTGATTATTGACTAGTTATTAATAGTAATCAATTACGGGGTCATTAGTTCATA
GCCCATATATGGAGTTCCGCGTTACATAACTTACGGTAAATGGCCCGCCTGGCTGACCGCCCAACGACCC
CCGCCCATTGACGTCAATAATGACGTATGTTCCCATAGTAACGCCAATAGGGACTTTCCATTGACGTCAA
TGGGTGGAGTATTTACGGTAAACTGCCCACTTGGCAGTACATCAAGTGTATCATATGCCAAGTACGCCCC
CTATTGACGTCAATGACGGTAAATGGCCCGCCTGGCATTATGCCCAGTACATGACCTTATGGGACTTTCC
TACTTGGCAGTACATCTACGTATTAGTCATCGCTATTACCATGGTGATGCGGTTTTGGCAGTACATCAAT
GGGCGTGGATAGCGGTTTGACTCACGGGGATTTCCAAGTCTCCACCCCATTGACGTCAATGGGAGTTTGT
TTTGGCACCAAAATCAACGGGACTTTCCAAAATGTCGTAACAACTCCGCCCCATTGACGCAAATGGGCGG
TAGGCGTGTACGGTGGGAGGTCTATATAAGCAGAGCTCGTTTAGTGAACCGTCAGATCGCCTGGAGACGC
CATCCACGCTGTTTTGACCTCCATAGAAGACACCGGGACCGATCCAGCCTCCGCGGCCGGGAACGGTGCA
TTGGAACGCGGATTCCCCGTGCCAAGAGTGACGTAAGTACCGCCTATAGAGTCTATAGGCCCACCCCCTT
GGCTTCGTTAGAACGCGGCTACAATTAATACATAACCTTATGTATCATACACATACGATTTAGGTGACAC
TATAGAATAACATCCACTTTGCCTTTCTCTCCACAGGTGTCCACTCCCAGGTCCAACTGCACCTCGGTTC
TATCGATTGAATTCACCATGGAAATGGACTACAAGGATGACGATGACAAGGGTGGTGGTGGTGGTGCGTC
GACGATGGAGGAGGGCGGCAGCACTGGCAGTGCTGGCAGTGACAGCAGCACCAGCGGGAGTGGCGGGGCG
CAGCAAAGGGAGCTGGAGCGCATGGCTGAGGTCTTGGTCACCGGGGAACAGCTACGGCTCAGGCTGCATG
AAGAAAAGGTTATTAAAGATAGACGTCATCATCTCAAGACCTACCCAAACTGTTTTGTCGCAAAAGAACT
GATTGACTGGCTGATTGAACACAAAGAGGCTTCTGACAGAGAGACGGCAATTAAACTCATGCAGAAATTA
GCAGACCGGGGCATTATTCACCATGTGTGTGATGAGCATAAGGAATTCAAGGATGTCAAACTCTTCTACC
GCTTTAGAAAGGATGACGGCACCTTCCCATTGGATAATGAAGTGAAGGCCTTTATGAGAGGACAGAGGCT
ATATGAAAAGCTGATGAGCCCTGAAAACACACTCCTGCAGCCCAGGGAGGAGGAAGGGGTCAAGTATGAG
CGCACCTTCATGGCATCTGAATTCCTGGACTGGCTGGTTCAGGAAGGTGAGGCCACCACGAGGAAAGAGG
CAGAGCAGCTTTGCCACCGGCTTATGGAGCATGGCATCATCCAGCATGTGTCCAGCAAGCACCCATTTGT
GGACAGCAATCTTCTCTACCAGTTCAGAATGAACTTCCGGCGGAGGCGAAGACTGATGGAGCTGCTCAAT
GAAAAGTCCCCCTCCTCCCAGGAAGCTCATGACGCTCCCTTCTGCCTGAGGAAGCAGAGCCATGACAATC
GGAAATCTGCCGCCTTTATGGCAGTGGCCCCCAGCAAGGAGATCAAGATCGTGTCTGCAGTGAGGAGAAG
CAGCATGGCCGCCTGTGGCAGCGCCGGCTACTTCAGCAGCGCACCCACCCTCGCCGCCGCACCTCCTGTG
CTCTGCAACCCCAAGTCCGTGCTGAAGAGACCTGTCACCTCTGAGGAACTCCTTACTCCCGGGGCTCCGT
ATGCAAGGAAGACATTCACGATTGTTGGTGACGCGGTTGGCTGGGGTTTTGTGGTGCGAGGAAGTAAGCC
ATGCCACATCCAGGCTGTAGACCCCAGTGGCCCTGCAGCCGCAGCAGGAATGAAGGTCTGTCAGTTTGTC
GTCTCTGTCAACGGGCTCAATGTCCTGCATGTAGACTACCGGACCGTGAACAATCTGATTCTGACGGGCC
CACGGACGATTGTCATGGAAGTCATGGAGGAGTTAGAGTGCTGAGCGGCCGCTAAGTAAGTAAGGATCCC
CAGCTTGGCCGCCATGGCCCAACTTGTTTATTGCAGCTTATAATGGTTACAAATAAAGCAATAGCATCAC
AAATTTCACAAATAAAGCATTTTTTTCACTGCATTCTAGTTGTGGTTTGTCCAAACTCATCAATGTATCT
TATCATGTCTGGATCGGGAATTAATTCGGCGCAGCACCATGGCCTGAAATAACCTCTGAAAGAGGAACTT
GGTTAGGTACCTTCTGAGGCGGAAAGAACCAGCTGTGGAATGTGTGTCAGTTAGGGTGTGGAAAGTCCCC
AGGCTCCCCAGCAGGCAGAAGTATGCAAAGCATGCATCTCAATTAGTCAGCAACCAGGTGTGGAAAGTCC
CCAGGCTCCCCAGCAGGCAGAAGTATGCAAAGCATGCATCTCAATTAGTCAGCAACCATAGTCCCGCCCC
TAACTCCGCCCATCCCGCCCCTAACTCCGCCCAGTTCCGCCCATTCTCCGCCCCATGGCTGACTAATTTT
TTTTATTTATGCAGAGGCCGAGGCCGCCTCGGCCTCTGAGCTATTCCAGAAGTAGTGAGGAGGCTTTTTT
GGAGGCCTAGGCTTTTGCAAAAAGCTGTTAACAGCTTGGCACTGGCCGTCGTTTTACAACGTCGTGACTG
GGAAAACCCTGGCGTTACCCAACTTAATCGCCTTGCAGCACATCCCCCTTTCGCCAGCTGGCGTAATAGC
GAAGAGGCCCGCACCGATCGCCCTTCCCAACAGTTGCGCAGCCTGAATGGCGAATGGCGCCTGATGCGGT
ATTTTCTCCTTACGCATCTGTGCGGTATTTCACACCGCATA
[142 nt withheld, positions 3052-3193]
C
[141 nt withheld, positions 3195-3335]
CCTTTGACGTTGGAGTCCACGTTCTTT
[37 nt withheld, positions 3363-3399]
ACCCTATCTCGGGCTATTCTTTTGATTTATAAGGGATTTTGCCGATTTCGGCCTATTGGTTAAAAAATGA
GCTGATTTAACAAAAATTTAACGCGAATTTTAACAAAATATTAACGTTTACAATTTTATGGTGCACTCTC
AGTACAATCTGCTCTGATGCCGCATAGTTAAGCCAGCCCCGACACCCGCCAACACCCGCTGACGCGCCCT
GACGGGCTTGTCTGCTCCCGGCATCCGCTTACAGACAAGCTGTGACCGTCTCCGGGAGCTGCATGTGTCA
GAGGTTTTCACCGTCATCACCGAAACGCGCGAGACGAAAGGGCCTCGTGATACGCCTATTTTTATAGGTT
AATGTCATGATAATAATGGTTTCTTAGACGTCAGGTGGCACTTTTCGGGGAAATGTGCGCGGAACCCCTA
TTTGTTTATTTTTCTAAATACATTCAAATATGTATCCGCTCATGAGACAATAACCCTGATAAATGCTTCA
ATAATATTGAAAAAGGAAGAGTATGAGTATTCAACATTTCCGTGTCGCCCTTATTCCCTTTTTTGCGGCA
TTTTGCCTTCCTGTTTTTGCTCACCCAGAAACGCTGGTGAAAGTAAAAGATGCTGAAGATCAGTTGGGTG
CACGAGTGGGTTACATCGAACTGGATCTCAACAGCGGTAAGATCCTTGAGAGTTTTCGCCCCGAAGAACG
TTTTCCAATGATGAGCACTTTTAAAGTTCTGCTATGTGGCGCGGTATTATCCCGTATTGACGCCGGGCAA
GAGCAACTCGGTCGCCGCATACACTATTCTCAGAATGACTTGGTTGAGTACTCACCAGTCACAGAAAAGC
ATCTTACGGATGGCATGACAGTAAGAGAATTATGCAGTGCTGCCATAACCATGAGTGATAACACTGCGGC
CAACTTACTTCTGACAACGATCGGAGGACCGAAGGAGCTAACCGCTTTTTTGCACAACATGGGGGATCAT
GTAACTCGCCTTGATCGTTGGGAACCGGAGCTGAATGAAGCCATACCAAACGACGAGCGTGACACCACGA
TGCCTGTAGCAATGGCAACAACGTTGCGCAAACTATTAACTGGCGAACTACTTACTCTAGCTTCCCGGCA
ACAATTAATAGACTGGATGGAGGCGGATAAAGTTGCAGGACCACTTCTGCGCTCGGCCCTTCCGGCTGGC
TGGTTTATTGCTGATAAATCTGGAGCCGGTGAGCGTGGGTCTCGCGGTATCATTGCAGCACTGGGGCCAG
ATGGTAAGCCCTCCCGTATCGTAGTTATCTACACGACGGGGAGTCAGGCAACTATGGATGAACGAAATAG
ACAGATCGCTGAGATAGGTGCCTCACTGATTAAGCATTGGTAACTGTCAGACCAAGTTTACTCATATATA
CTTTAGATTGATTTAAAACTTCATTTTTAATTTAAAAGGATCTAGGTGAAGATCCTTTTTGATAATCTCA
TGACCAAAATCCCTTAACGTGAGTTTTCGTTCCACTGAGCGTCAGACCCCGTAGAAAAGATCAAAGGATC
TTCTTGAGATCCTTTTTTTCTGCGCGTAATCTGCTGCTTGCAAACAAAAAAACCACCGCTACCAGCGGTG
GTTTGTTTGCCGGATCAAGAGCTACCAACTCTTTTTCCGAAGGTAACTGGCTTCAGCAGAGCGCAGATAC
CAAATACTGTTCTTCTAGTGTAGCCGTAGTTAGGCCACCACTTCAAGAACTCTGTAGCACCGCCTACATA
CCTCGCTCTGCTAATCCTGTTACCAGTGGCTGCTGCCAGTGGCGATAAGTCGTGTCTTACCGGGTTGGAC
TCAAGACGATAGTTACCGGATAAGGCGCAGCGGTCGGGCTGAACGGGGGGTTCGTGCACACAGCCCAGCT
TGGAGCGAACGACCTACACCGAACTGAGATACCTACAGCGTGAGCTATGAGAAAGCGCCACGCTTCCCGA
AGGGAGAAAGGCGGACAGGTATCCGGTAAGCGGCAGGGTCGGAACAGGAGAGCGCACGAGGGAGCTTCCA
GGGGGAAACGCCTGGTATCTTTATAGTCCTGTCGGGTTTCGCCACCTCTGACTTGAGCGTCGATTTTTGT
GATGCTCGTCAGGGGGGCGGAGCCTATGGAAAAACGCCAGCAACGCGGCCTTTTTACGGTTCCTGGCCTT
TTGCTGGCCTTTTGCTCACATGTTCTTTCCTGCGTTATCCCCTGATTCTGTGGATAACCGTATTACCGCC
TTTGAGTGAGCTGATACCGCTCGCCGCAGCCGAACGACCGAGCGCAGCGAGTCAGTGAGCGAGGAAGCGG
AAGAGCGCCCAATACGCAAACCGCCTCTCCCCGCGCGTTGGCCGATTCATTAATGCAGCTGGCACGACAG
GTTTCCCGACTGGAAAGCGGGCAGTGAGCGCAACGCAATTAATGTGAGTTAGCTCACTCATTAGGCACCC
CAGGCTTTACACTTTATGCTTCCGGCTCGTATGTTGTGTGGAATTGTGAGCGGATAACAATTTCACACAG
GAAACAGCTATGACATGATTACGAATTAA
