>Addgene plasmid #21702 | pRK5 FLAG DEPTOR (13×S/T->A) | addgene partial sequence | sequence record 27470 | 21702 with hDEPDC6-F (AGCTGATGAGCCCTGAAAAC)
AGGAGGAGGGGTCAAGTATGAGCGCACCTTCATGGCATCTGAATTCCTGGACTGGCTGGTTCAGGAAGGT
GAGGCCACCACGAGGAAAGAGGCAGAGCAGCTTTGCCACCGGCTTATGGAGCATGGCATCATCCAGCATG
TGTCCAGCAAGCACCCATTTGTGGACAGCAATCTTCTCTACCAGTTCAGAATGAACTTCCGGCGGAGGCG
AAGACTGATGGAGCTGCTCAATGAAAAGTCCCCCTCCTCCCAGGAAGCTCATGACGCTCCCTTCTGCCTG
AGGAAGCAGAGCCATGACAATCGGAAATCTGCCGCCTTTATGGCAGTGGCCCCCAGCAAGGAGATCAAGA
TCGTGTCTGCAGTGAGGAGAAGCAGCATGGCCGCCTGTGGCAGCGCCGGCTACTTCAGCAGCGCACCCAC
CCTCGCCGCCGCACCTCCTGTGCTCTGCAACCCCAAGTCCGTGCTGAAGAGACCTGTCACCTCTGAGGAA
CTCCTTACTCCCGGGGCTCCGTATGCAAGGAAGACATTCACGATTGTTGGTGACGCGGTTGGCTGGGGTT
TTGTGGTGCGAGGAAGTAAGCCATGCCACATCCAGGCTGTAGACCCCAGTGGCCCTGCAGCCGCAGCANG
ANNAGAAGGTCTGTCAGTTTGTCGTCTCTGTCAACGGGCTCAATGTCNTGCATGTAAAANANNNNNNGAN
CANNGAAACAATCTGATTCTGACGGGCCCACGGACGATTGTCATGGAAGTCATGAGNANTAGAGTGCTGA
NCGCGCTAAGTAGTAGNTCNNGCTNNG
