>Addgene plasmid #21702 | pRK5 FLAG DEPTOR (13×S/T->A) | addgene partial sequence | sequence record 27471 | 21702 with SP6
TCCACTCCCAGGTCCAACTGCACCTCGGTTCTATCGATTGAATTCACCATGGAAATGGACTACAAGGATG
ACGATGACAAGGGTGGTGGTGGTGGTGCGTCGACGATGGAGGAGGGCGGCAGCACTGGCAGTGCTGGCAG
TGACAGCAGCACCAGCGGGAGTGGCGGGGCGCAGCAAAGGGAGCTGGAGCGCATGGCTGAGGTCTTGGTC
ACCGGGGAACAGCTACGGCTCAGGCTGCATGAAGAAAAGGTTATTAAAGATAGACGTCATCATCTCAAGA
CCTACCCAAACTGTTTTGTCGCAAAAGAACTGATTGACTGGCTGATTGAACACAAAGAGGCTTCTGACAG
AGAGACGGCAATTAAACTCATGCAGAAATTAGCAGACCGGGGCATTATTCACCATGTGTGTGATGAGCAT
AAGGAATTCAAGGATGTCAAACTCTTCTACCGCTTTAGAAAGGATGACGGCACCTTCCCATTGGATAATG
AAGTGAAGGCCTTTATGAGAGGACAGAGGCTATATGAAAAGCTGATGAGCCCTGAAAACACACTCCTGCA
GCCCAGGGAGGAGGAAGGGGTCAAGTATGAGCGCACCTTCATGGCATCTGAATTCCTGGACTGGCTGGTT
CAGGAAGGTGAGG
