>Addgene plasmid #21702 | pRK5 FLAG DEPTOR (13×S/T->A) | addgene partial sequence | sequence record 132128 | SV40pA-R 5'-GAAATTTGTGATGCTATTGC-3'
GTTGGGCCATGGCGGCCAAGCTGGGGATCCTTACTTACTTAGCGGCCGCTCAGCACTCTAACTCCTCCAT
GACTTCCATGACAATCGTCCGTGGGCCCGTCAGAATCAGATTGTTCACGGTCCGGTAGTCTACATGCAGG
ACATTGAGCCCGTTGACAGAGACGACAAACTGACAGACCTTCATTCCTGCTGCGGCTGCAGGGCCACTGG
GGTCTACAGCCTGGATGTGGCATGGCTTACTTCCTCGCACCACAAAACCCCAGCCAACCGCGTCACCAAC
AATCGTGAATGTCTTCCTTGCATACGGAGCCCCGGGAGTAAGGAGTTCCTCAGAGGTGACAGGTCTCTTC
AGCACGGACTTGGGGTTGCAGAGCACAGGAGGTGCGGCGGCGAGGGTGGGTGCGCTGCTGAAGTAGCCGG
CGCTGCCACAGGCGGCCATGCTGCTTCTCCTCACTGCAGACACGATCTTGATCTCCTTGCTGGGGGCCAC
TGCCATAAAGGCGGCAGATTTCCGATTGTCATGGCTCTGCTTCCTCAGGCAGAAGGGAGCGTCATGAGCT
TCCTGGGAGGAGGGGGACTTTTCATTGAGCAGCTCCATCAGTCTTCGCCTCCGCCGGAAGTTCATTCTGA
ACTGGTAGAGAAGATTGCTGTCCACAAATGGGTGCTTGCTGGACACATGCTGGATGATGCCATGCTCCAT
AAGCCGGTGGCAAAGCTGCTCTGCCTCTTTCCTCGTGGTGGCCTCACCTTCCTGAACCAGCCAGTCCAGG
AATTCAGATGCCATGAAGGTGCGCTCATACTTGACCCCTTCCTCCTCCCTGGGCTGCAGGAGTGTGTTTT
CAGGGCTCATCAGCTTTTCATATAGCCTCTGTCCTCTCATAAAGGCCTTCACTTCATTATCCAATGGGAA
